>Addgene plasmid #246410 | pEGFP-C1_NLS_ K682R_K686R_K694R_K709R (4KR) POLH_deltaGG Ubiquitin | addgene full sequence | sequence record 491768 | Addgene NGS Result
TAGTTATTAATAGTAATCAATTACGGGGTCATTAGTTCATAGCCCATATATGGAGTTCCGCGTTACATAA
CTTACGGTAAATGGCCCGCCTGGCTGACCGCCCAACGACCCCCGCCCATTGACGTCAATAATGACGTATG
TTCCCATAGTAACGCCAATAGGGACTTTCCATTGACGTCAATGGGTGGAGTATTTACGGTAAACTGCCCA
CTTGGCAGTACATCAAGTGTATCATATGCCAAGTACGCCCCCTATTGACGTCAATGACGGTAAATGGCCC
GCCTGGCATTATGCCCAGTACATGACCTTATGGGACTTTCCTACTTGGCAGTACATCTACGTATTAGTCA
TCGCTATTACCATGGTGATGCGGTTTTGGCAGTACATCAATGGGCGTGGATAGCGGTTTGACTCACGGGG
ATTTCCAAGTCTCCACCCCATTGACGTCAATGGGAGTTTGTTTTGGCACCAAAATCAACGGGACTTTCCA
AAATGTCGTAACAACTCCGCCCCATTGACGCAAATGGGCGGTAGGCGTGTACGGTGGGAGGTCTATATAA
GCAGAGCTGGTTTAGTGAACCGTCAGATCCGCTAGCGCTACCGGTCGCCACCATGCCAAAGAAGAAGCGA
AAGGTAGCAGATCCAGTGAGCAAGGGCGAGGAGCTGTTCACCGGGGTGGTGCCCATCCTGGTCGAGCTGG
ACGGCGACGTAAACGGCCACAAGTTCAGCGTGTCCGGCGAGGGCGAGGGCGATGCCACCTACGGCAAGCT
GACCCTGAAGTTCATCTGCACCACCGGCAAGCTGCCCGTGCCCTGGCCCACCCTCGTGACCACCCTGACC
TACGGCGTGCAGTGCTTCAGCCGCTACCCCGACCACATGAAGCAGCACGACTTCTTCAAGTCCGCCATGC
CCGAAGGCTACGTCCAGGAGCGCACCATCTTCTTCAAGGACGACGGCAACTACAAGACCCGCGCCGAGGT
GAAGTTCGAGGGCGACACCCTGGTGAACCGCATCGAGCTGAAGGGCATCGACTTCAAGGAGGACGGCAAC
ATCCTGGGGCACAAGCTGGAGTACAACTACAACAGCCACAACGTCTATATCATGGCCGACAAGCAGAAGA
ACGGCATCAAGGTGAACTTCAAGATCCGCCACAACATCGAGGACGGCAGCGTGCAGCTCGCCGACCACTA
CCAGCAGAACACCCCCATCGGCGACGGCCCCGTGCTGCTGCCCGACAACCACTACCTGAGCACCCAGTCC
GCCCTGAGCAAAGACCCCAACGAGAAGCGCGATCACATGGTCCTGCTGGAGTTCGTGACCGCCGCCGGGA
TCACTCTCGGCATGGACGAGCTGTACAAGTCCGGACTCAGATCTCGAGTGGCTACTGGACAGGATCGAGT
GGTTGCTCTCGTGGACATGGACTGTTTTTTTGTTCAAGTGGAGCAGCGGCAAAATCCTCATTTGAGGAAT
AAACCTTGTGCAGTTGTACAGTACAAATCATGGAAGGGTGGTGGAATAATTGCAGTGAGTTATGAAGCTC
GTGCATTTGGAGTCACTAGAAGTATGTGGGCAGATGATGCTAAGAAGTTATGTCCAGATCTTCTACTGGC
ACAAGTTCGTGAGTCCCGTGGGAAAGCTAACCTCACCAAGTACCGGGAAGCCAGTGTTGAAGTGATGGAG
ATAATGTCTCGTTTTGCTGTGATTGAACGTGCCAGCATTGATGAGGCTTACGTAGATCTGACCAGTGCTG
TACAAGAGAGACTACAAAAGCTACAAGGTCAGCCTATCTCGGCAGACTTGTTGCCAAGCACTTACATTGA
AGGGTTGCCCCAAGGCCCTACAACGGCAGAAGAGACTGTTCAGAAAGAGGGGATGCGAAAACAAGGCTTA
TTTCAATGGCTCGATTCTCTTCAGATTGATAACCTCACCTCTCCAGACCTGCAGCTCACCGTGGGAGCAG
TGATTGTGGAGGAAATGAGAGCAGCCATAGAGAGGGAGACTGGTTTTCAGTGTTCAGCTGGAATTTCACA
CAATAAGGTCCTGGCAAAACTGGCCTGTGGACTAAACAAGCCCAACCGCCAAACCCTGGTTTCACATGGG
TCAGTCCCACAGCTCTTCAGCCAAATGCCCATTCGCAAAATCCGTAGTCTTGGAGGAAAGCTAGGGGCCT
CTGTCATTGAGATCCTAGGGATAGAATACATGGGTGAACTGACCCAGTTCACTGAATCCCAGCTCCAGAG
TCATTTTGGGGAGAAGAATGGGTCTTGGCTATATGCCATGTGCCGAGGGATTGAACATGATCCAGTTAAA
CCCAGGCAACTACCCAAAACCATTGGCTGTAGTAAGAACTTCCCAGGAAAAACAGCTCTTGCTACTCGGG
AACAGGTACAATGGTGGCTGTTGCAATTAGCCCAGGAACTAGAGGAGAGACTGACTAAAGACCGAAATGA
TAATGACAGGGTAGCCACCCAGCTGGTTGTGAGCATTCGTGTACAAGGAGACAAACGCCTCAGCAGCCTG
CGCCGCTGCTGTGCCCTTACCCGCTATGATGCTCACAAGATGAGCCATGATGCATTTACTGTCATCAAGA
ACTGTAATACTTCTGGAATCCAGACAGAATGGTCTCCTCCTCTCACAATGCTTTTCCTCTGTGCTACAAA
ATTTTCTGCCTCTGCCCCTTCATCTTCTACAGACATCACCAGCTTCTTGAGCAGTGACCCAAGTTCTCTG
CCAAAGGTGCCAGTTACCAGCTCAGAAGCTAAGACCCAGGGAAGTGGCCCAGCGGTGACAGCCACTAAGA
AAGCAACCACGTCTCTGGAATCATTCTTCCAAAAAGCTGCAGAAAGGCAGAAAGTTAAAGAAGCTTCGCT
TTCATCTCTTACTGCTCCCACTCAGGCTCCCATGAGCAATTCACCATCCAAGCCCTCATTACCTTTTCAA
ACCAGTCAAAGTACAGGAACTGAGCCCTTCTTTAAGCAGAAAAGTCTGCTTCTAAAGCAGAAACAGCTTA
ATAATTCTTCAGTTTCTTCCCCCCAACAAAACCCATGGTCCAACTGTAAAGCATTACCAAACTCTTTACC
AACAGAGTATCCAGGGTGTGTCCCTGTTTGTGAAGGGGTGTCGAAGCTAGAAGAATCCTCTAAAGCAACT
CCTGCAGAGATGGATTTGGCCCACAACAGCCAAAGCATGCACGCCTCTTCAGCTTCCAAATCTGTGCTGG
AGGTGACTCAGAAAGCAACCCCAAATCCAAGTCTTCTAGCTGCT
[93 nt withheld, positions 3265-3357]
AAATCCTTTTTGCAGCCCCACTCTTCAAACCCCCAGGTTGTTTCTGCCGTATCTCATCAAGGCAGAAGGA
ACCCTCGGTCCCCACTGGCTTGTACAAATAGGAGACCAAGACCCGAAGGAATGCAGACCCTGGAGAGCTT
TTTCAGGCCTTTAACACATATGCAGATTTTTGTGAAAACCCTGACCGGCAAAACCATTACCCTGGAAGTG
GAACCGAGCGATACCATTGAAAACGTGAAAGCGAAAATTCAGGATAAAGAAGGCATTCCGCCGGATCAGC
AGCGTCTGATTTTTGCGGGTAAACAGCTGGAAGATGGTCGTACCCTGAGCGATTATAACATTCAGAAAGA
AAGCACCCTGCATCTGGTTCTGCGTCTGCGTTAAGGATCCACCGGATCTAGATAACTGATCATAATCAGC
CATACCACATTTGTAGAGGTTTTACTTGCTTTAAAAAACCTCCCACACCTCCCCCTGAACCTGAAACATA
AAATGAATGCAATTGTTGTTGTTAACTTGTTTATTGCAGCTTATAATGGTTACAAATAAAGCAATAGCAT
CACAAATTTCACAAATAAAGCATTTTTTTCACTGCATTCTAGTTGTGGTTTGTCCAAACTCATCAATGTA
TCTTAACGCGTAAATTGTAAGCGTTAATATTTTGTTAAAATTCGCGTTAAATTTTTGTTAAATCAGCTCA
TTTTTTAACCAATAGGCCGAAATCGGCAAAATCCCTTATAAATCAAAAGAATAGACCGAGATAGGGT
[37 nt withheld, positions 4125-4161]
AAAGAACGTGGACTCCAACGTCAAAGG
[49 nt withheld, positions 4189-4237]
T
[91 nt withheld, positions 4239-4329]
G
[124 nt withheld, positions 4331-4454]
CAGGTGGCACTTTTCGGGGAAATGTGCGCGGAACCCCTATTTGTTTATTTTTCTAAATACATTCAAATAT
GTATCCGCTCATGAGACAATAACCCTGATAAATGCTTCAATAATATTGAAAAAGGAAGAGTCCTGAGGCG
GAAAGAACCAGCTGTGGAATGTGTGTCAGTTAGGGTGTGGAAAGTCCCCAGGCTCCCCAGCAGGCAGAAG
TATGCAAAGCATGCATCTCAATTAGTCAGCAACCAGGTGTGGAAAGTCCCCAGGCTCCCCAGCAGGCAGA
AGTATGCAAAGCATGCATCTCAATTAGTCAGCAACCATAGTCCCGCCCCTAACTCCGCCCATCCCGCCCC
TAACTCCGCCCAGTTCCGCCCATTCTCCGCCCCATGGCTGACTAATTTTTTTTATTTATGCAGAGGCCGA
GGCCGCCTCGGCCTCTGAGCTATTCCAGAAGTAGTGAGGAGGCTTTTTTGGAGGCCTAGGCTTTTGCAAA
GATCGATCAAGAGACAGGATGAGGATCGTTTCGCATGATTGAACAAGATGGATTGCACGCAGGTTCTCCG
GCCGCTTGGGTGGAGAGGCTATTCGGCTATGACTGGGCACAACAGACAATCGGCTGCTCTGATGCCGCCG
TGTTCCGGCTGTCAGCGCAGGGGCGCCCGGTTCTTTTTGTCAAGACCGACCTGTCCGGTGCCCTGAATGA
ACTGCAAGACGAGGCAGCGCGGCTATCGTGGCTGGCCACGACGGGCGTTCCTTGCGCAGCTGTGCTCGAC
GTTGTCACTGAAGCGGGAAGGGACTGGCTGCTATTGGGCGAAGTGCCGGGGCAGGATCTCCTGTCATCTC
ACCTTGCTCCTGCCGAGAAAGTATCCATCATGGCTGATGCAATGCGGCGGCTGCATACGCTTGATCCGGC
TACCTGCCCATTCGACCACCAAGCGAAACATCGCATCGAGCGAGCACGTACTCGGATGGAAGCCGGTCTT
GTCGATCAGGATGATCTGGACGAAGAGCATCAGGGGCTCGCGCCAGCCGAACTGTTCGCCAGGCTCAAGG
CGAGCATGCCCGACGGCGAGGATCTCGTCGTGACCCATGGCGATGCCTGCTTGCCGAATATCATGGTGGA
AAATGGCCGCTTTTCTGGATTCATCGACTGTGGCCGGCTGGGTGTGGCGGACCGCTATCAGGACATAGCG
TTGGCTACCCGTGATATTGCTGAAGAGCTTGGCGGCGAATGGGCTGACCGCTTCCTCGTGCTTTACGGTA
TCGCCGCTCCCGATTCGCAGCGCATCGCCTTCTATCGCCTTCTTGACGAGTTCTTCTGAGCGGGACTCTG
GGGTTCGAAATGACCGACCAAGCGACGCCCAACCTGCCATCACGAGATTTCGATTCCACCGCCGCCTTCT
ATGAAAGGTTGGGCTTCGGAATCGTTTTCCGGGACGCCGGCTGGATGATCCTCCAGCGCGGGGATCTCAT
GCTGGAGTTCTTCGCCCACCCTAGGGGGAGGCTAACTGAAACACGGAAGGAGACAATACCGGAAGGAACC
CGCGCTATGACGGCAATAAAAAGACAGAATAAAACGCACGGTGTTGGGTCGTTTGTTCATAAACGCGGGG
TTCGGTCCCAGGGCTGGCACTCTGTCGATACCCCACCGAGACCCCATTGGGGCCAATACGCCCGCGTTTC
TTCCTTTTCCCCACCCCACCCCCCAAGTTCGGGTGAAGGCCCAGGGCTCGCAGCCAACGTCGGGGCGGCA
GGCCCTGCCATAGCCTCAGGTTACTCATATATACTTTAGATTGATTTAAAACTTCATTTTTAATTTAAAA
GGATCTAGGTGAAGATCCTTTTTGATAATCTCATGACCAAAATCCCTTAACGTGAGTTTTCGTTCCACTG
AGCGTCAGACCCCGTAGAAAAGATCAAAGGATCTTCTTGAGATCCTTTTTTTCTGCGCGTAATCTGCTGC
TTGCAAACAAAAAAACCACCGCTACCAGCGGTGGTTTGTTTGCCGGATCAAGAGCTACCAACTCTTTTTC
CGAAGGTAACTGGCTTCAGCAGAGCGCAGATACCAAATACTGTTCTTCTAGTGTAGCCGTAGTTAGGCCA
CCACTTCAAGAACTCTGTAGCACCGCCTACATACCTCGCTCTGCTAATCCTGTTACCAGTGGCTGCTGCC
AGTGGCGATAAGTCGTGTCTTACCGGGTTGGACTCAAGACGATAGTTACCGGATAAGGCGCAGCGGTCGG
GCTGAACGGGGGGTTCGTGCACACAGCCCAGCTTGGAGCGAACGACCTACACCGAACTGAGATACCTACA
GCGTGAGCTATGAGAAAGCGCCACGCTTCCCGAAGGGAGAAAGGCGGACAGGTATCCGGTAAGCGGCAGG
GTCGGAACAGGAGAGCGCACGAGGGAGCTTCCAGGGGGAAACGCCTGGTATCTTTATAGTCCTGTCGGGT
TTCGCCACCTCTGACTTGAGCGTCGATTTTTGTGATGCTCGTCAGGGGGGCGGAGCCTATGGAAAAACGC
CAGCAACGCGGCCTTTTTACGGTTCCTGGCCTTTTGCTGGCCTTTTGCTCACATGTTCTTTCCTGCGTTA
TCCCCTGATTCTGTGGATAACCGTATTACCGCCATGCAT
Features (pLannotate 1.2.2; 16 found; start..end, strand, type, name):
     61..364     +  enhancer       CMV enhancer: human cytomegalovirus immediate early enhancer
    365..568     +  promoter       CMV promoter: human cytomegalovirus (CMV) immediate early promoter
    646..1359    +  CDS            EGFP: EGFP is a basic (constitutively fluorescent) green fluorescent protein published in 1996, derived from Aequorea victoria. It is reported to be a rapidly-maturing weak dimer with moderate acid sensitivity.
   1360..1378    +  misc_feature   MCS (fragment): multiple cloning site
   1381..3516    +  CDS            POLH (sequence partly withheld): POLH_HUMAN - Also known as RAD30, RAD30A, XPV. Experimental evidence at protein level: Swiss-Prot protein existence level 1. DNA polymerase specifically involved in the DNA repair by translesion synthesis (TLS) (PubMed:10385124, PubMed:11743006, PubMed:24449906, PubMed:24553286, PubMed:16357261). Due to low processivity on both damaged and normal DNA, cooperates with the heterotetrameric (REV3L, REV7, POLD2 and POLD3) POLZ complex for complete bypass of DNA lesions. Inserts one or 2 nucleotide(s) opposite the lesion, the primer is further extended by the tetrameric POLZ complex. In the case of
   3550..3738    +  CDS            UBIQ_LUMTE: Experimental evidence at protein level: Swiss-Prot protein existence level 1. Ubiquitin exists either covalently attached to another protein, or free (unanchored). When covalently bound, it is conjugated to target proteins via an isopeptide bond either as a monomer (monoubiquitin), a polymer linked via different Lys residues of the ubiquitin (polyubiquitin chains) or a linear polymer linked via the initiator Met of the ubiquitin (linear polyubiquitin chains). Polyubiquitin chains, when attached to a target protein, have different functions depending on the Lys residue of the ubiquitin that is
   3764..3848    +  CDS            large T antigen (fragment): large T antigen from SV40 (simian virus 40)
   3871..3992    +  polyA_signal   SV40 poly(A) signal: SV40 polyadenylation signal
   4026..4454    -  rep_origin     f1 ori (sequence partly withheld): f1 bacteriophage origin of replication; arrow indicates direction of (+) strand synthesis
   4481..4585    +  promoter       AmpR promoter: bla
   4587..4944    +  promoter       SV40 promoter: SV40 enhancer and early promoter
   4979..5773    +  CDS            NeoR/KanR: aminoglycoside phosphotransferase from Tn5; aph(3')-II (or nptII); confers resistance to neomycin, kanamycin, and G418 (Geneticin®)
   5794..5946    +  CDS            ble (fragment): BLE_KLEPN - Experimental evidence at protein level: Swiss-Prot protein existence level 1. Binding protein with a strong affinity to the bleomycin family of antibiotics. Binds to CL990; an antimitotic-antibiotic compound. From Klebsiella pneumoniae.
   6005..6052    +  polyA_signal   HSV TK poly(A) signal: herpes simplex virus thymidine kinase polyadenylation signal (Cole and Stacy, 1985)
   6143..6159    -  polyA_signal   bGH poly(A) signal (fragment): bovine growth hormone polyadenylation signal
   6381..6969    +  rep_origin     ori: high-copy-number ColE1/pMB1/pBR322/pUC origin of replication
