[The description below was written by a language model from this plasmid's Addgene catalogue record and pLannotate feature annotations shown in this document.]
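Description:
pEGFP-C1_NLS_ K682R_K686R_K694R_K709R (4KR) POLH_deltaGG Ubiquitin is a 7,083 bp mammalian expression plasmid built on a pEGFP-C1 backbone modified to carry an N-terminal nuclear localisation signal. It replicates in E. coli at high copy from a ColE1/pUC-type origin and also contains an f1 phage origin. Selection relies on a single Tn5 NeoR/KanR gene placed behind tandem bacterial (bla) and SV40 early promoters and terminated by an HSV TK polyadenylation signal. This gene gives kanamycin resistance in bacteria and can confer G418 resistance in mammalian cells. The short ble, bGH poly(A) and SV40 large T antigen matches in the feature table are fragments of backbone sequence and do not appear to be functional units.

The payload is one open reading frame driven by the CMV immediate early enhancer and promoter and terminated by the SV40 poly(A) signal. It encodes NLS-EGFP, a short remnant of the multiple cloning site, human POLH (DNA polymerase eta, a translesion synthesis polymerase), and then ubiquitin at the C terminus. The NLS itself is listed in the catalogue fields but is not annotated as a separate feature. Four lysines in the POLH C-terminal region (K682, K686, K694 and K709) are changed to arginine, which removes these residues as acceptor sites for ubiquitin-like modifiers. The ubiquitin lacks its terminal di-glycine (ΔGG), so it cannot be conjugated to other substrates or cleaved off, and the fusion acts as a permanent mimic of mono-ubiquitinated polymerase eta.

The plasmid is a variant of the depositor's wild-type POLH-ΔGG ubiquitin construct. It comes from work on mutually exclusive mono-ubiquitination and mono-NEDDylation of polymerase eta. The EGFP tag allows the fusion protein to be followed by fluorescence in transfected cells.
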