Addgene plasmid #246410: pEGFP-C1_NLS_ K682R_K686R_K694R_K709R (4KR) POLH_deltaGG Ubiquitin
Purpose: Expresses GFP-tagged K682R_K686R_K694R_K709R POLH fused to ΔGG ubiquitin in mammalian cells
Depositing lab: Roger Woodgate. Depositing organization: National Institute of Child Health and Human Development (NICHD). Publication: Human DNA polymerase eta is regulated by mutually exclusive mono-ubiquitination and mono-NEDDylation. Moreno NC, Korchak EJ, Latancia MT, D'Orlando DA, Adegbenro T, Barnes RP, Bezsonova I, Woodgate R, Ashton NW. Nucleic Acids Res. 2026 Feb 5;54(4):gkag098. doi: 10.1093/nar/gkag098. PubMed 41693564.
Backbone
  Vector backbone: pEGFP-C1_N-NLS
  Total vector size (bp): 7083
  Vector type: Mammalian Expression
Growth in bacteria
  Bacterial resistance: Kanamycin, 50 μg/mL
  Growth temperature: 37°C
  Growth strain: DH5alpha
  Copy number: High Copy
Gene/Insert
  Gene/Insert name: POLH (alt name: DNA polymerase eta)
  Species: H. sapiens (human)
  Entrez Gene: POLH (a.k.a. RAD30, RAD30A, XP-V, XPV)
  Tag / fusion protein: NLS-EGFP (N terminal on backbone); ΔGG ubiquitin (C terminal on insert)
Terms and licenses: Academic/Nonprofit Terms; Industry Terms: Not Available to Industry
Depositor comments: This plasmid is a variant of pEGFP-C1_NLS_WT POLH_deltaGG Ubiquitin (Addgene #221869) with POLH mutations K682R_K686R_K694R_K709R. Please visit https://doi.org/10.1101/2024.10.12.618026 for bioRxiv preprint.
How to cite: pEGFP-C1_NLS_ K682R_K686R_K694R_K709R (4KR) POLH_deltaGG Ubiquitin was a gift from Roger Woodgate (Addgene plasmid # 246410 ; http://n2t.net/addgene:246410 ; RRID:Addgene_246410)
